>Addgene plasmid #202443 | pXPR_016-sgHRI | addgene full sequence | sequence record 399214 | Addgene NGS Result
CGCTCGCCGCAGCCGAACGACCGAGCGCAGCGAGTCAGTGAGCGAGGAAGCGGAAGAGCGCCCAATACGC
AAACCGCCTCTCCCCGCGCGTTGGCCGATTCATTAATGCAGCTGGCACGACAGGTTTCCCGACTGGAAAG
CGGGCAGTGAGCGCAACGCAATTAATGTGAGTTAGCTCACTCATTAGGCACCCCAGGCTTTACACTTTAT
GCTTCCGGCTCGTATGTTGTGTGGAATTGTGAGCGGATAACAATTTCACACAGGAAACAGCTATGACCAT
GATTACGCCAAGCGCGCAATTAACCCTCACTAAAGGGAACAAAAGCTGGAGCTGCAAGCTTAATGTAGTC
TTATGCAATACTCTTGTAGTCTTGCAACATGGTAACGATGAGTTAGCAACATGCCTTACAAGGAGAGAAA
AAGCACCGTGCATGCCGATTGGTGGAAGTAAGGTGGTACGATCGTGCCTTATTAGGAAGGCAACAGACGG
GTCTGACATGGATTGGACGAACCACTGAATTGCCGCATTGCAGAGATATTGTATTTAAGTGCCTAGCTCG
ATACATAAACGGGTCTCTCTGGTTAGACCAGATCTGAGCCTGGGAGCTCTCTGGCTAACTAGGGAACCCA
CTGCTTAAGCCTCAATAAAGCTTGCCTTGAGTGCTTCAAGTAGTGTGTGCCCGTCTGTTGTGTGACTCTG
GTAACTAGAGATCCCTCAGACCCTTTTAGTCAGTGTGGAAAATCTCTAGCAGTGGCGCCCGAACAGGGAC
TTGAAAGCGAAAGGGAAACCAGAGGAGCTCTCTCGACGCAGGACTCGGCTTGCTGAAGCGCGCACGGCAA
GAGGCGAGGGGCGGCGACTGGTGAGTACGCCAAAAATTTTGACTAGCGGAGGCTAGAAGGAGAGAGATGG
GTGCGAGAGCGTCAGTATTAAGCGGGGGAGAATTAGATCGCGATGGGAAAAAATTCGGTTAAGGCCAGGG
GGAAAGAAAAAATATAAATTAAAACATATAGTATGGGCAAGCAGGGAGCTAGAACGATTCGCAGTTAATC
CTGGCCTGTTAGAAACATCAGAAGGCTGTAGACAAATACTGGGACAGCTACAACCATCCCTTCAGACAGG
ATCAGAAGAACTTAGATCATTATATAATACAGTAGCAACCCTCTATTGTGTGCATCAAAGGATAGAGATA
AAAGACACCAAGGAAGCTTTAGACAAGATAGAGGAAGAGCAAAACAAAAGTAAGACCACCGCACAGCAAG
CGGCCGCTGATCTTCAGACCTGGAGGAGGAGATATGAGGGACAATTGGAGAAGTGAATTATATAAATATA
AAGTAGTAAAAATTGAACCATTAGGAGTAGCACCCACCAAGGCAAAGAGAAGAGTGGTGCAGAGAGAAAA
AAGAGCAGTGGGAATAGGAGCTTTGTTCCTTGGGTTCTTGGGAGCAGCAGGAAGCACTATGGGCGCAGCG
TCAATGACGCTGACGGTACAGGCCAGACAATTATTGTCTGGTATAGTGCAGCAGCAGAACAATTTGCTGA
GGGCTATTGAGGCGCAACAGCATCTGTTGCAACTCACAGTCTGGGGCATCAAGCAGCTCCAGGCAAGAAT
CCTGGCTGTGGAAAGATACCTAAAGGATCAACAGCTCCTGGGGATTTGGGGTTGCTCTGGAAAACTCATT
TGCACCACTGCTGTGCCTTGGAATGCTAGTTGGAGTAATAAATCTCTGGAACAGATTTGGAATCACACGA
CCTGGATGGAGTGGGACAGAGAAATTAACAATTACACAAGCTTAATACACTCCTTAATTGAAGAATCGCA
AAACCAGCAAGAAAAGAATGAACAAGAATTATTGGAATTAGATAAATGGGCAAGTTTGTGGAATTGGTTT
AACATAACAAATTGGCTGTGGTATATAAAATTATTCATAATGATAGTAGGAGGCTTGGTAGGTTTAAGAA
TAGTTTTTGCTGTACTTTCTATAGTGAATAGAGTTAGGCAGGGATATTCACCATTATCGTTTCAGACCCA
CCTCCCAACCCCGAGGGGACCCAGAGAGGGCCTATTTCCCATGATTCCTTCATATTTGCATATACGATAC
AAGGCTGTTAGAGAGATAATTAGAATTAATTTGACTGTAAACACAAAGATATTAGTACAAAATACGTGAC
GTAGAAAGTAATAATTTCTTGGGTAGTTTGCAGTTTTAAAATTATGTTTTAAAATGGACTATCATATGCT
TACCGTAACTTGAAAGTATTTCGATTTCTTGGCTTTATATATCTTGTGGAAAGGACGAAACACCGTTGTT
GGCTATCACACCGCGGTTTTAGAGCTAGAAATAGCAAGTTAAAATAAGGCTAGTCCGTTATCAACTTGAA
AAAGTGGCACCGAGTCGGTGCTTTTTTACTAGTGGCGTAACTAGATCTTGAGACAAATGGCAGTATTCAT
CCACAATTTTAAAAGAAAAGGGGGGATTGGGGGGTACAGTGCAGGGGAAAGAATAGTAGACATAATAGCA
ACAGACATACAAACTAAAGAATTACAAAAACAAATTACAAAAATTCAAAATTTTCGGGTTTATTACAGGG
ACAGCAGAGATCCACTTTGGCGCCGGCTCGAGGGGGCCCGGGTGCAAAGATGGATAAAGTTTTAAACAGA
GAGGAATCTTTGCAGCTAATGGACCTTCTAGGTCTTGAAAGGAGTGGGAATTGGCTCCGGTGCCCGTCAG
TGGGCAGAGCGCACATCGCCCACAGTCCCCGAGAAGTTGGGGGGAGGGGTCGGCAATTGATCCGGTGCCT
AGAGAAGGTGGCGCGGGGTAAACTGGGAAAGTGATGTCGTGTACTGGCTCCGCCTTTTTCCCGAGGGTGG
GGGAGAACCGTATATAAGTGCAGTAGTCGCCGTGAACGTTCTTTTTCGCAACGGGTTTGCCGCCAGAACA
CAGGTAAGTGCCGTGTGTGGTTCCCGCGGGCCTGGCCTCTTTACGGGTTATGGCCCTTGCGTGCCTTGAA
TTACTTCCACCTGGCTGCAGTACGTGATTCTTGATCCCGAGCTTCGGGTTGGAAGTGGGTGGGAGAGTTC
GAGGCCTTGCGCTTAAGGAGCCCCTTCGCCTCGTGCTTGAGTTGAGGCCTGGCCTGGGCGCTGGGGCCGC
CGCGTGCGAATCTGGTGGCACCTTCGCGCCTGTCTCGCTGCTTTCGATAAGTCTCTAGCCATTTAAAATT
TTTGATGACCTGCTGCGACGCTTTTTTTCTGGCAAGATAGTCTTGTAAATGCGGGCCAAGATCTGCACAC
TGGTATTTCGGTTTTTGGGGCCGCGGGCGGCGACGGGGCCCGTGCGTCCCAGCGCACATGTTCGGCGAGG
CGGGGCCTGCGAGCGCGGCCACCGAGAATCGGACGGGGGTAGTCTCAAGCTGGCCGGCCTGCTCTGGTGC
CTGGCCTCGCGCCGCCGTGTATCGCCCCGCCCTGGGCGGCAAGGCTGGCCCGGTCGGCACCAGTTGCGTG
AGCGGAAAGATGGCCGCTTCCCGGCCCTGCTGCAGGGAGCTCAAAATGGAGGACGCGGCGCTCGGGAGAG
CGGGCGGGTGAGTCACCCACACAAAGGAAAAGGGCCTTTCCGTCCTCAGCCGTCGCTTCATGTGACTCCA
CGGAGTACCGGGCGCCGTCCAGGCACCTCGATTAGTTCTCGAGCTTTTGGAGTACGTCGTCTTTAGGTTG
GGGGGAGGGGTTTTATGCGATGGAGTTTCCCCACACTGAGTGGGTGGAGACTGAAGTTAGGCCAGCTTGG
CACTTGATGTAATTCTCCTTGGAATTTGCCCTTTTTGAGTTTGGATCTTGGTTCATTCTCAAGCCTCAGA
CAGTGGTTCAAAGTTTTTTTCTTCCATTTCAGGTGTCGTGACGTACGACCATGAAAAAGCCTGAACTCAC
CGCGACGTCTGTCGAGAAGTTTCTGATCGAAAAGTTCGACAGCGTGTCCGACCTGATGCAGCTCTCGGAG
GGCGAAGAATCTCGTGCTTTCAGCTTCGATGTAGGAGGGCGTGGATATGTCCTGCGGGTAAATAGCTGCG
CCGATGGTTTCTACAAAGATCGTTATGTTCATCGGCACTTTGCATCGGCCGCGCTCCCGATTCCGGAAGT
GCTTGACATTGGGGAATTCAGCGAGAGCCTGACCTATTGCATCTCCCGCCGTGCACAGGGTGTCACGTTG
CAAGACCTGCCTGAAACCGAACTGCCCGCTGTTCTGCAGCCGGTCGCGGAGGCCATGGATGCGATCGCTG
CGGCCGATCTTAGCCAGACGAGCGGGTTCGGCCCATTCGGACCGCAAGGAATCGGTCAATACACTACGTG
GCGTGATTTCATATGCGCGATTGCTGATCCCCATGTGTATCACTGGCAAACTGTGATGGACGACACCGTC
AGTGCGTCCGTCGCGCAGGCTCTCGATGAGCTGATGCTTTGGGCCGAGGACTGCCCCGAAGTCCGGCACC
TCGTGCACGCGGATTTCGGCTCCAACAATGTCCTGACGGACAATGGCCGCATAACAGCGGTCATTGACTG
GAGCGAGGCGATGTTCGGGGATTCCCAATACGAGGTCGCCAACATCTTCTTCTGGAGGCCGTGGTTGGCT
TGTATGGAGCAGCAGACGCGCTACTTCGAGCGGAGGCATCCGGAGCTTGCAGGATCGCCGCGGCTCCGGG
CGTATATGCTCCGCATTGGTCTTGACCAACTCTATCAGAGCTTGGTTGACGGCAATTTCGATGATGCAGC
TTGGGCGCAGGGTCGATGCGACGCAATCGTCCGATCCGGAGCCGGGACTGTCGGGCGTACACAAATCGCC
CGCAGAAGCGCGGCCGTCTGGACCGATGGCTGTGTAGAAGTACTCGCCGATAGTGGAAACCGACGCCCCA
GCACTCGTCCGAGGGCAAAGGAATAGTCGACGCGTTAAGTCGACAATCAACCTCTGGATTACAAAATTTG
TGAAAGATTGACTGGTATTCTTAACTATGTTGCTCCTTTTACGCTATGTGGATACGCTGCTTTAATGCCT
TTGTATCATGCTATTGCTTCCCGTATGGCTTTCATTTTCTCCTCCTTGTATAAATCCTGGTTGCTGTCTC
TTTATGAGGAGTTGTGGCCCGTTGTCAGGCAACGTGGCGTGGTGTGCACTGTGTTTGCTGACGCAACCCC
CACTGGTTGGGGCATTGCCACCACCTGTCAGCTCCTTTCCGGGACTTTCGCTTTCCCCCTCCCTATTGCC
ACGGCGGAACTCATCGCCGCCTGCCTTGCCCGCTGCTGGACAGGGGCTCGGCTGTTGGGCACTGACAATT
CCGTGGTGTTGTCGGGGAAATCATCGTCCTTTCCTTGGCTGCTCGCCTGTGTTGCCACCTGGATTCTGCG
CGGGACGTCCTTCTGCTACGTCCCTTCGGCCCTCAATCCAGCGGACCTTCCTTCCCGCGGCCTGCTGCCG
GCTCTGCGGCCTCTTCCGCGTCTTCGCCTTCGCCCTCAGACGAGTCGGATCTCCCTTTGGGCCGCCTCCC
CGCGTCGACTTTAAGACCAATGACTTACAAGGCAGCTGTAGATCTTAGCCACTTTTTAAAAGAAAAGGGG
GGACTGGAAGGGCTAATTCACTCCCAACGAAGACAAGATCTGCTTTTTGCTTGTACTGGGTCTCTCTGGT
TAGACCAGATCTGAGCCTGGGAGCTCTCTGGCTAACTAGGGAACCCACTGCTTAAGCCTCAATAAAGCTT
GCCTTGAGTGCTTCAAGTAGTGTGTGCCCGTCTGTTGTGTGACTCTGGTAACTAGAGATCCCTCAGACCC
TTTTAGTCAGTGTGGAAAATCTCTAGCAGTACGTATAGTAGTTCATGTCATCTTATTATTCAGTATTTAT
AACTTGCAAAGAAATGAATATCAGAGAGTGAGAGGAACTTGTTTATTGCAGCTTATAATGGTTACAAATA
AAGCAATAGCATCACAAATTTCACAAATAAAGCATTTTTTTCACTGCATTCTAGTTGTGGTTTGTCCAAA
CTCATCAATGTATCTTATCATGTCTGGCTCTAGCTATCCCGCCCCTAACTCCGCCCATCCCGCCCCTAAC
TCCGCCCAGTTCCGCCCATTCTCCGCCCCATGGCTGACTAATTTTTTTTATTTATGCAGAGGCCGAGGCC
GCCTCGGCCTCTGAGCTATTCCAGAAGTAGTGAGGAGGCTTTTTTGGAGGCCTAGGGACGTACCCAATTC
GCCCTATAGTGAGTCGTATTACGCGCGCTCACTGGCCGTCGTTTTACAACGTCGTGACTGGGAAAACCCT
GGCGTTACCCAACTTAATCGCCTTGCAGCACATCCCCCTTTCGCCAGCTGGCGTAATAGCGAAGAGGCCC
GCACCGATCGCCCTTCCCAACAGTTGCGCAGCCTGAATGGCGAATGGG
[124 nt withheld, positions 6419-6542]
C
[91 nt withheld, positions 6544-6634]
A
[49 nt withheld, positions 6636-6684]
CCTTTGACGTTGGAGTCCACGTTCTTT
[37 nt withheld, positions 6712-6748]
ACCCTATCTCGGTCTATTCTTTTGATTTATAAGGGATTTTGCCGATTTCGGCCTATTGGTTAAAAAATGA
GCTGATTTAACAAAAATTTAACGCGAATTTTAACAAAATATTAACGCTTACAATTTAGGTGGCACTTTTC
GGGGAAATGTGCGCGGAACCCCTATTTGTTTATTTTTCTAAATACATTCAAATATGTATCCGCTCATGAG
ACAATAACCCTGATAAATGCTTCAATAATATTGAAAAAGGAAGAGTATGAGTATTCAACATTTCCGTGTC
GCCCTTATTCCCTTTTTTGCGGCATTTTGCCTTCCTGTTTTTGCTCACCCAGAAACGCTGGTGAAAGTAA
AAGATGCTGAAGATCAGTTGGGTGCACGAGTGGGTTACATCGAACTGGATCTCAACAGCGGTAAGATCCT
TGAGAGTTTTCGCCCCGAAGAACGTTTTCCAATGATGAGCACTTTTAAAGTTCTGCTATGTGGCGCGGTA
TTATCCCGTATTGACGCCGGGCAAGAGCAACTCGGTCGCCGCATACACTATTCTCAGAATGACTTGGTTG
AGTACTCACCAGTCACAGAAAAGCATCTTACGGATGGCATGACAGTAAGAGAATTATGCAGTGCTGCCAT
AACCATGAGTGATAACACTGCGGCCAACTTACTTCTGACAACGATCGGAGGACCGAAGGAGCTAACCGCT
TTTTTGCACAACATGGGGGATCATGTAACTCGCCTTGATCGTTGGGAACCGGAGCTGAATGAAGCCATAC
CAAACGACGAGCGTGACACCACGATGCCTGTAGCAATGGCAACAACGTTGCGCAAACTATTAACTGGCGA
ACTACTTACTCTAGCTTCCCGGCAACAATTAATAGACTGGATGGAGGCGGATAAAGTTGCAGGACCACTT
CTGCGCTCGGCCCTTCCGGCTGGCTGGTTTATTGCTGATAAATCTGGAGCCGGTGAGCGTGGGTCTCGCG
GTATCATTGCAGCACTGGGGCCAGATGGTAAGCCCTCCCGTATCGTAGTTATCTACACGACGGGGAGTCA
GGCAACTATGGATGAACGAAATAGACAGATCGCTGAGATAGGTGCCTCACTGATTAAGCATTGGTAACTG
TCAGACCAAGTTTACTCATATATACTTTAGATTGATTTAAAACTTCATTTTTAATTTAAAAGGATCTAGG
TGAAGATCCTTTTTGATAATCTCATGACCAAAATCCCTTAACGTGAGTTTTCGTTCCACTGAGCGTCAGA
CCCCGTAGAAAAGATCAAAGGATCTTCTTGAGATCCTTTTTTTCTGCGCGTAATCTGCTGCTTGCAAACA
AAAAAACCACCGCTACCAGCGGTGGTTTGTTTGCCGGATCAAGAGCTACCAACTCTTTTTCCGAAGGTAA
CTGGCTTCAGCAGAGCGCAGATACCAAATACTGTTCTTCTAGTGTAGCCGTAGTTAGGCCACCACTTCAA
GAACTCTGTAGCACCGCCTACATACCTCGCTCTGCTAATCCTGTTACCAGTGGCTGCTGCCAGTGGCGAT
AAGTCGTGTCTTACCGGGTTGGACTCAAGACGATAGTTACCGGATAAGGCGCAGCGGTCGGGCTGAACGG
GGGGTTCGTGCACACAGCCCAGCTTGGAGCGAACGACCTACACCGAACTGAGATACCTACAGCGTGAGCT
ATGAGAAAGCGCCACGCTTCCCGAAGGGAGAAAGGCGGACAGGTATCCGGTAAGCGGCAGGGTCGGAACA
GGAGAGCGCACGAGGGAGCTTCCAGGGGGAAACGCCTGGTATCTTTATAGTCCTGTCGGGTTTCGCCACC
TCTGACTTGAGCGTCGATTTTTGTGATGCTCGTCAGGGGGGCGGAGCCTATGGAAAAACGCCAGCAACGC
GGCCTTTTTACGGTTCCTGGCCTTTTGCTGGCCTTTTGCTCACATGTTCTTTCCTGCGTTATCCCCTGAT
TCTGTGGATAACCGTATTACCGCCTTTGAGTGAGCTGATAC
Features (pLannotate 1.2.2; 30 found; start..end, strand, type, name):
      1..56      +  rep_origin     RSF ori (fragment): Plasmids containing the RSF 1030 origin of replication can be propagated in E. coli cells that contain additional plasmids with compatible origins.
     58..150     +  CDS            lacI (fragment): lac repressor; lacI; The lac repressor binds to the lac operator to inhibit transcription in E. coli. This inhibition can be relieved by adding lactose or isopropyl-β-D-thiogalactopyranoside (IPTG).
    163..184     +  protein_bind   CAP binding site: CAP binding activates transcription in the presence of cAMP. E. coli catabolite activator protein
    199..229     +  promoter       lac promoter: promoter for the E. coli lac operon
    237..253     +  protein_bind   lac operator: The lac repressor binds to the lac operator to inhibit transcription in E. coli. This inhibition can be relieved by adding lactose or isopropyl-β-D-thiogalactopyranoside (IPTG). lac repressor encoded by lacI
    298..316     +  promoter       T3 promoter: promoter for bacteriophage T3 RNA polymerase
    344..570     +  promoter       RSV promoter: Rous sarcoma virus enhancer/promoter
    571..751     +  LTR            5' LTR (truncated): truncated 5' long terminal repeat (LTR) from HIV-1
    798..923     +  misc_feature   HIV-1 Ψ: packaging signal of human immunodeficiency virus type 1
    907..1270    +  CDS            HIV-1 gag (fragment): gag protein from human immunodeficiency virus 1; gag
   1416..1649    +  misc_feature   RRE: The Rev response element (RRE) of HIV-1 allows for Rev-dependent mRNA export from the nucleus to the cytoplasm.
   2026..2052    +  CDS            Rev (fragment): human immunodeficiency virus 1 (HIV-1) Rev protein; rev; enhances nuclear export of unspliced and incompletely spliced viral mRNAs
   2056..2296    +  promoter       U6 promoter: RNA polymerase III promoter for human U6 snRNA
   2326..2401    +  misc_RNA       gRNA scaffold: guide RNA scaffold for the Streptococcus pyogenes CRISPR/Cas9 system
   2457..2574    +  misc_feature   cPPT/CTS: central polypurine tract and central termination sequence of HIV-1
   2640..2706    +  CDS            small t antigen (fragment): SV40 (simian virus 40) small t antigen
   2732..2943    +  promoter       EF-1α core promoter: core promoter for human elongation factor EF-1α
   2944..3882    +  intron         EF-1α intron A: intron upstream of the start codon of human EF-1α
   3901..4926    +  CDS            HygR: aminoglycoside phosphotransferase from E. coli; aph(4)-Ia; confers resistance to hygromycin
   4945..5533    +  misc_feature   WPRE: woodchuck hepatitis virus posttranscriptional regulatory element
   5584..5603    +  misc_feature   cPPT/CTS (fragment): central polypurine tract and central termination sequence of HIV-1
   5605..5838    +  LTR            3' LTR (ΔU3): self-inactivating 3' long terminal repeat (LTR) from HIV-1
   5916..6037    +  polyA_signal   SV40 poly(A) signal: SV40 polyadenylation signal
   6077..6212    +  rep_origin     SV40 ori: SV40 origin of replication
   6233..6251    -  promoter       T7 promoter: promoter for bacteriophage T7 RNA polymerase
   6259..6414    +  CDS            lacZα (fragment): LacZα fragment of β-galactosidase; lacZ fragment
   6419..6847    +  rep_origin     f1 ori (sequence partly withheld): f1 bacteriophage origin of replication; arrow indicates direction of (+) strand synthesis
   6900..7004    +  promoter       AmpR promoter: bla
   7005..7865    +  CDS            AmpR: β-lactamase; bla; confers resistance to ampicillin, carbenicillin, and related antibiotics
   8036..8624    +  rep_origin     ori: high-copy-number ColE1/pMB1/pBR322/pUC origin of replication
