[The description below was written by a language model from this plasmid's Addgene catalogue record and pLannotate feature annotations shown in this document.]
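Description:
pXPR_016-sgHRI is a lentiviral CRISPR guide-expression plasmid built on the pXPR_016 backbone, carrying a single guide RNA directed against human HRI (EIF2AK1), one of the eIF2α kinases of the integrated stress response. It is an 8.7 kb third-generation-style, self-inactivating transfer vector. An RSV promoter drives a truncated HIV-1 5' LTR, followed by the Ψ packaging signal with a partial gag sequence, the Rev response element for Rev-dependent nuclear export of the genomic RNA, a cPPT/CTS element, and a ΔU3 3' LTR that disables LTR promoter activity after integration. In bacteria the plasmid is maintained at high copy through a ColE1/pUC-type origin and selected with ampicillin via β-lactamase. An f1 origin, an SV40 origin and poly(A) signal, and remnants of lac and phage promoter sequences are backbone leftovers outside the viral cassette.

Between the LTRs sit two expression units. The human U6 RNA polymerase III promoter transcribes the HRI-targeting spacer fused to the Streptococcus pyogenes Cas9 guide RNA scaffold. Downstream, the EF-1α core promoter with its intron A drives the hygromycin resistance gene, and a WPRE enhances expression of that transcript. No Cas9 coding sequence is annotated, so the nuclease has to be supplied separately, for example from a Cas9-expressing cell line or a second vector. The construct is meant for packaging into lentivirus, transducing mammalian cells, selecting integrants with hygromycin, and disrupting EIF2AK1. The associated publication concerns regulation of the integrated stress response and survival in carcinoma cells. The restriction sites used to clone the guide are not recorded.
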