Addgene plasmid #202443: pXPR_016-sgHRI
Purpose: Expression of a guide RNA targeting HRI
Depositing lab: William Hahn. Depositing organization: Dana-Farber Cancer Institute. Publication: A Ubiquitination Cascade Regulating the Integrated Stress Response and Survival in Carcinomas. Cervia LD, Shibue T, Borah AA, Gaeta B, He L, Leung L, Li N, Moyer SM, Shim BH, Dumont N, Gonzalez A, Bick NR, Kazachkova M, Dempster JM, Krill-Burger JM, Piccioni F, Udeshi ND, Olive ME, Carr SA, Root DE, McFarland JM, Vazquez F, Hahn WC. Cancer Discov. 2023 Mar 1;13(3):766-795. doi: 10.1158/2159-8290.CD-22-1230. PubMed 36576405.
Backbone
  Vector backbone: pXPR_016
  Vector type: Mammalian Expression, Lentiviral, CRISPR
  Selectable markers: Hygromycin
Growth in bacteria
  Bacterial resistance: Ampicillin, 100 μg/mL
  Growth temperature: 37°C
  Growth strain: NEB Stable
  Copy number: High Copy
Gene/Insert
  Gene/Insert name: HRI gRNA
  gRNA/shRNA sequence: TTGTTGGCTATCACACCGCG
  Species: H. sapiens (human)
  Entrez Gene: EIF2AK1 (a.k.a. HCR, HRI, LEMSPAD, hHRI)
  Promoter: hU6
  Cloning method: Restriction Enzyme; 5′ cloning site unknown (unknown if destroyed)
Terms and licenses: Academic/Nonprofit Terms; Industry Terms: Not Available to Industry
How to cite: pXPR_016-sgHRI was a gift from William Hahn (Addgene plasmid # 202443 ; http://n2t.net/addgene:202443 ; RRID:Addgene_202443)
